Addgene plasmid #206938: 1M-Qt-FLAG
Purpose: Mammalian Expression of 1M-Qt-FLAG EMcapsulins
Depositing lab: Gil Westmeyer. Depositing organization: Technische Universitaet Muenchen (TUM). Publication: Genetically encoded barcodes for correlative volume electron microscopy. Sigmund F, Berezin O, Beliakova S, Magerl B, Drawitsch M, Piovesan A, Goncalves F, Bodea SV, Winkler S, Bousraou Z, Grosshauser M, Samara E, Pujol-Marti J, Schadler S, So C, Irsen S, Walch A, Kofler F, Piraud M, Kornfeld J, Briggman K, Westmeyer GG. Nat Biotechnol. 2023 Apr 17. doi: 10.1038/s41587-023-01713-y. PubMed 37069313.
Backbone
  Vector backbone: pcDNA 3.1 (+) Zeo
  Vector type: Mammalian Expression
Growth in bacteria
  Bacterial resistance: Ampicillin, 100 μg/mL
  Growth temperature: 37°C
  Growth strain: NEB Stable
  Copy number: High Copy
Gene/Insert
  Gene/Insert name: MmMT3, QtEnc
  Species: M. musculus (mouse)
  Tag / fusion protein: FLAG (C terminal on insert)
  Cloning method: Gibson Cloning
Terms and licenses: Academic/Nonprofit Terms; Industry Terms: Not Available to Industry
How to cite: 1M-Qt-FLAG was a gift from Gil Westmeyer (Addgene plasmid # 206938 ; http://n2t.net/addgene:206938 ; RRID:Addgene_206938)
