[The description below was written by a language model from this plasmid's Addgene catalogue record and pLannotate feature annotations shown in this document.]
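Description:
1M-Qt-FLAG is a mammalian expression plasmid of about 6.1 kb built on the pcDNA 3.1 (+) Zeo backbone and designed to produce an "EMcapsulin", a genetically encoded contrast particle developed as a barcode for volume electron microscopy. It is maintained in E. coli at high copy through a ColE1/pUC-type origin and selected with ampicillin via the bla gene and its native promoter. An f1 origin is also present. For selection in mammalian cells the backbone carries a bleomycin/Zeocin resistance gene (Sh ble) placed behind both the SV40 early promoter and the bacterial EM7 promoter and followed by an SV40 polyadenylation signal, so Zeocin selection could in principle be applied in either host.

The expression cassette is driven by the human CMV immediate-early enhancer and promoter and terminated by the bovine growth hormone polyadenylation signal, with a T7 promoter upstream of the insert. According to the record, the insert combines mouse metallothionein 3 (MmMT3), a heavy-metal-binding protein, with QtEnc, an encapsulin shell protein, and carries a C-terminal FLAG epitope for detection or purification. The automated annotation picks up an Mt3 segment near the start of the insert and a short FLAG match near its end. The roughly 900 nt between them is not annotated and presumably corresponds to QtEnc. The name suggests a single metallothionein copy, though the record does not say so explicitly. Fusing a metal-binding domain to a self-assembling shell subunit is meant to yield nanocompartments that give electron-dense contrast in EM preparations. Short hits such as the HIV-1 LTR, lacI and second ble fragments appear to be incidental annotation matches rather than functional elements.
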