Features (pLannotate 1.2.2; 22 found; start..end, strand, type, name):
     28..80      -  misc_feature   bom (fragment): basis of mobility region from pBR322
    235..614     +  enhancer       CMV enhancer: human cytomegalovirus immediate early enhancer
    615..818     +  promoter       CMV promoter: human cytomegalovirus (CMV) immediate early promoter
    814..847     +  LTR            5' LTR (truncated) (fragment): truncated 5' long terminal repeat (LTR) from HIV-1
    863..881     +  promoter       T7 promoter: promoter for bacteriophage T7 RNA polymerase
    964..1095    +  CDS            Mt3 (fragment): MT3_MOUSE - Experimental evidence at protein level: Swiss-Prot protein existence level 1. Binds heavy metals. Contains three zinc and three copper atoms per polypeptide chain and only a negligible amount of cadmium. Inhibits survival and neurite formation of cortical neurons in vitro (By similarity). From Mus musculus (Mouse).
   2035..2057    +  CDS            5xFLAG (fragment): five tandem FLAG® epitope tags
   2112..2336    +  polyA_signal   bGH poly(A) signal: bovine growth hormone polyadenylation signal
   2340..2361    +  promoter       SV40 promoter (fragment): SV40 enhancer and early promoter
   2382..2810    +  rep_origin     f1 ori (sequence partly withheld): f1 bacteriophage origin of replication; arrow indicates direction of (+) strand synthesis
   2824..3153    +  promoter       SV40 promoter: SV40 enhancer and early promoter
   3201..3248    +  promoter       EM7 promoter: synthetic bacterial promoter&nbsp
   3267..3641    +  CDS            BleoR: antibiotic-binding protein; Sh ble from Streptoalloteichus hindustanus; confers resistance to bleomycin, phleomycin, and Zeocin™
   3651..3776    +  CDS            ble (fragment): BLE_KLEPN - Experimental evidence at protein level: Swiss-Prot protein existence level 1. Binding protein with a strong affinity to the bleomycin family of antibiotics. Binds to CL990; an antimitotic-antibiotic compound. From Klebsiella pneumoniae.
   3771..3892    +  polyA_signal   SV40 poly(A) signal: SV40 polyadenylation signal
   3965..3981    -  protein_bind   lac operator: The lac repressor binds to the lac operator to inhibit transcription in E. coli. This inhibition can be relieved by adding lactose or isopropyl-β-D-thiogalactopyranoside (IPTG). lac repressor encoded by lacI
   3989..4019    -  promoter       lac promoter: promoter for the E. coli lac operon
   4034..4055    -  protein_bind   CAP binding site: CAP binding activates transcription in the presence of cAMP. E. coli catabolite activator protein
   4068..4160    -  CDS            lacI (fragment): lac repressor; lacI; The lac repressor binds to the lac operator to inhibit transcription in E. coli. This inhibition can be relieved by adding lactose or isopropyl-β-D-thiogalactopyranoside (IPTG).
   4343..4931    -  rep_origin     ori: high-copy-number ColE1/pMB1/pBR322/pUC origin of replication
   5102..5962    -  CDS            AmpR: β-lactamase; bla; confers resistance to ampicillin, carbenicillin, and related antibiotics
   5963..6067    -  promoter       AmpR promoter: bla
>Addgene plasmid #206938 | 1M-Qt-FLAG | addgene full sequence | sequence record 409218 | Addgene NGS Result
GACGGATCGGGAGATCTCCCGATCCCCTATGGTGCACTCTCAGTACAATCTGCTCTGATGCCGCATAGTT
AAGCCAGTATCTGCTCCCTGCTTGTGTGTTGGAGGTCGCTGAGTAGTGCGCGAGCAAAATTTAAGCTACA
ACAAGGCAAGGCTTGACCGACAATTGCATGAAGAATCTGCTTAGGGTTAGGCGTTTTGCGCTGCTTCGCG
ATGTACGGGCCAGATATACGCGTTGACATTGATTATTGACTAGTTATTAATAGTAATCAATTACGGGGTC
ATTAGTTCATAGCCCATATATGGAGTTCCGCGTTACATAACTTACGGTAAATGGCCCGCCTGGCTGACCG
CCCAACGACCCCCGCCCATTGACGTCAATAATGACGTATGTTCCCATAGTAACGCCAATAGGGACTTTCC
ATTGACGTCAATGGGTGGAGTATTTACGGTAAACTGCCCACTTGGCAGTACATCAAGTGTATCATATGCC
AAGTACGCCCCCTATTGACGTCAATGACGGTAAATGGCCCGCCTGGCATTATGCCCAGTACATGACCTTA
TGGGACTTTCCTACTTGGCAGTACATCTACGTATTAGTCATCGCTATTACCATGGTGATGCGGTTTTGGC
AGTACATCAATGGGCGTGGATAGCGGTTTGACTCACGGGGATTTCCAAGTCTCCACCCCATTGACGTCAA
TGGGAGTTTGTTTTGGCACCAAAATCAACGGGACTTTCCAAAATGTCGTAACAACTCCGCCCCATTGACG
CAAATGGGCGGTAGGCGTGTACGGTGGGAGGTCTATATAAGCAGAGCTCTCTGGCTAACTAGAGAACCCA
CTGCTTACTGGCTTATCGAAATTAATACGACTCACTATAGGGAGACCCAAGCTGGCTAGCGTTTAAACTT
AAGCTTGGTACCGAGCTCGGATCCACTAGTCCAGTGTGGTGGAATTCGCCACCATGGACCCTGAGACATG
CCCTTGTCCAACAGGCGGCAGCTGCACCTGTAGCGACAAGTGCAAGTGCAAAGGCTGCAAGTGTACCAAC
TGCAAGAAGTCCTGCTGCAGCTGCTGTCCTGCCGGCTGTGAAAAGTGCGCCAAGGACTGCGTGTGCAAGG
GCGAAGAAGGCGCCAAAGCCGAGGCCGAGAAGTGCTCTTGTTGTCAGGGCAGCGGCCCGGGCAACAAGAG
CCAGCTGTACCCTGACAGCCCTCTGACCGACCAGGACTTCAACCAGCTGGACCAGACCGTGATTGAAGCC
GCCAGAAGGCAGCTCGTCGGCAGAAGATTCATCGAGCTGTACGGCCCTCTCGGCAGAGGCATGCAGAGCG
TGTTCAACGACATCTTCATGGAAAGCCACGAGGCCAAGATGGACTTCCAGGGCAGCTTCGACACCGAGGT
GGAAAGCAGCAGAAGAGTGAACTACACAATCCCCATGCTGTACAAGGACTTCGTGCTGTACTGGCGCGAC
CTGGAACAGAGCAAGGCCCTGGACATCCCCATCGATTTTTCCGTGGCCGCCAACGCCGCTAGAGATGTGG
CCTTTCTGGAAGATCAGATGATCTTTCACGGCAGCAAAGAGTTCGACATCCCCGGCCTGATGAACGTGAA
GGGCAGACTGACACACCTGATCGGCAATTGGTACGAGAGCGGCAACGCCTTCCAGGACATCGTGGAAGCC
CGGAACAAGCTGCTGGAAATGAACCACAACGGCCCCTACGCTCTGGTGCTGAGCCCTGAGCTGTATAGCC
TGCTGCACAGAGTGCACAAGGACACCAACGTCCTGGAAATCGAGCACGTGCGCGAGCTGATTACCGCCGG
TGTCTTTCAGAGCCCTGTGCTGAAGGGAAAGTCCGGCGTGATCGTGAACACCGGCAGAAACAACCTGGAC
CTGGCCATCAGCGAGGACTTCGAGACAGCCTATCTGGGCGAAGAGGGCATGAATCACCCCTTCCGGGTGT
ACGAGACAGTGGTGCTGCGGATTAAGAGGCCTGCCGCCATCTGCACCCTGATCGATCCTGAAGAAGGCTC
CGGCGACTACAAGGACGACGACGACAAATGAGCGGCCGCTCGAGTCTAGAGGGCCCGTTTAAACCCGCTG
ATCAGCCTCGACTGTGCCTTCTAGTTGCCAGCCATCTGTTGTTTGCCCCTCCCCCGTGCCTTCCTTGACC
CTGGAAGGTGCCACTCCCACTGTCCTTTCCTAATAAAATGAGGAAATTGCATCGCATTGTCTGAGTAGGT
GTCATTCTATTCTGGGGGGTGGGGTGGGGCAGGACAGCAAGGGGGAGGATTGGGAAGACAATAGCAGGCA
TGCTGGGGATGCGGTGGGCTCTATGGCTTCTGAGGCGGAAAGAACCAGCTGGGGCTCTAGGGGGTATCCC
C
[124 nt withheld, positions 2382-2505]
C
[91 nt withheld, positions 2507-2597]
A
[49 nt withheld, positions 2599-2647]
CCTTTGACGTTGGAGTCCACGTTCTTT
[37 nt withheld, positions 2675-2711]
ACCCTATCTCGGTCTATTCTTTTGATTTATAAGGGATTTTGCCGATTTCGGCCTATTGGTTAAAAAATGA
GCTGATTTAACAAAAATTTAACGCGAATTAATTCTGTGGAATGTGTGTCAGTTAGGGTGTGGAAAGTCCC
CAGGCTCCCCAGCAGGCAGAAGTATGCAAAGCATGCATCTCAATTAGTCAGCAACCAGGTGTGGAAAGTC
CCCAGGCTCCCCAGCAGGCAGAAGTATGCAAAGCATGCATCTCAATTAGTCAGCAACCATAGTCCCGCCC
CTAACTCCGCCCATCCCGCCCCTAACTCCGCCCAGTTCCGCCCATTCTCCGCCCCATGGCTGACTAATTT
TTTTTATTTATGCAGAGGCCGAGGCCGCCTCTGCCTCTGAGCTATTCCAGAAGTAGTGAGGAGGCTTTTT
TGGAGGCCTAGGCTTTTGCAAAAAGCTCCCGGGAGCTTGTATATCCATTTTCGGATCTGATCAGCACGTG
TTGACAATTAATCATCGGCATAGTATATCGGCATAGTATAATACGACAAGGTGAGGAACTAAACCATGGC
CAAGTTGACCAGTGCCGTTCCGGTGCTCACCGCGCGCGACGTCGCCGGAGCGGTCGAGTTCTGGACCGAC
CGGCTCGGGTTCTCCCGGGACTTCGTGGAGGACGACTTCGCCGGTGTGGTCCGGGACGACGTGACCCTGT
TCATCAGCGCGGTCCAGGACCAGGTGGTGCCGGACAACACCCTGGCCTGGGTGTGGGTGCGCGGCCTGGA
CGAGCTGTACGCCGAGTGGTCGGAGGTCGTGTCCACGAACTTCCGGGACGCCTCCGGGCCGGCCATGACC
GAGATCGGCGAGCAGCCGTGGGGGCGGGAGTTCGCCCTGCGCGACCCGGCCGGCAACTGCGTGCACTTCG
TGGCCGAGGAGCAGGACTGACACGTGCTACGAGATTTCGATTCCACCGCCGCCTTCTATGAAAGGTTGGG
CTTCGGAATCGTTTTCCGGGACGCCGGCTGGATGATCCTCCAGCGCGGGGATCTCATGCTGGAGTTCTTC
GCCCACCCCAACTTGTTTATTGCAGCTTATAATGGTTACAAATAAAGCAATAGCATCACAAATTTCACAA
ATAAAGCATTTTTTTCACTGCATTCTAGTTGTGGTTTGTCCAAACTCATCAATGTATCTTATCATGTCTG
TATACCGTCGACCTCTAGCTAGAGCTTGGCGTAATCATGGTCATAGCTGTTTCCTGTGTGAAATTGTTAT
CCGCTCACAATTCCACACAACATACGAGCCGGAAGCATAAAGTGTAAAGCCTGGGGTGCCTAATGAGTGA
GCTAACTCACATTAATTGCGTTGCGCTCACTGCCCGCTTTCCAGTCGGGAAACCTGTCGTGCCAGCTGCA
TTAATGAATCGGCCAACGCGCGGGGAGAGGCGGTTTGCGTATTGGGCGCTCTTCCGCTTCCTCGCTCACT
GACTCGCTGCGCTCGGTCGTTCGGCTGCGGCGAGCGGTATCAGCTCACTCAAAGGCGGTAATACGGTTAT
CCACAGAATCAGGGGATAACGCAGGAAAGAACATGTGAGCAAAAGGCCAGCAAAAGGCCAGGAACCGTAA
AAAGGCCGCGTTGCTGGCGTTTTTCCATAGGCTCCGCCCCCCTGACGAGCATCACAAAAATCGACGCTCA
AGTCAGAGGTGGCGAAACCCGACAGGACTATAAAGATACCAGGCGTTTCCCCCTGGAAGCTCCCTCGTGC
GCTCTCCTGTTCCGACCCTGCCGCTTACCGGATACCTGTCCGCCTTTCTCCCTTCGGGAAGCGTGGCGCT
TTCTCATAGCTCACGCTGTAGGTATCTCAGTTCGGTGTAGGTCGTTCGCTCCAAGCTGGGCTGTGTGCAC
GAACCCCCCGTTCAGCCCGACCGCTGCGCCTTATCCGGTAACTATCGTCTTGAGTCCAACCCGGTAAGAC
ACGACTTATCGCCACTGGCAGCAGCCACTGGTAACAGGATTAGCAGAGCGAGGTATGTAGGCGGTGCTAC
AGAGTTCTTGAAGTGGTGGCCTAACTACGGCTACACTAGAAGAACAGTATTTGGTATCTGCGCTCTGCTG
AAGCCAGTTACCTTCGGAAAAAGAGTTGGTAGCTCTTGATCCGGCAAACAAACCACCGCTGGTAGCGGTG
GTTTTTTTGTTTGCAAGCAGCAGATTACGCGCAGAAAAAAAGGATCTCAAGAAGATCCTTTGATCTTTTC
TACGGGGTCTGACGCTCAGTGGAACGAAAACTCACGTTAAGGGATTTTGGTCATGAGATTATCAAAAAGG
ATCTTCACCTAGATCCTTTTAAATTAAAAATGAAGTTTTAAATCAATCTAAAGTATATATGAGTAAACTT
GGTCTGACAGTTACCAATGCTTAATCAGTGAGGCACCTATCTCAGCGATCTGTCTATTTCGTTCATCCAT
AGTTGCCTGACTCCCCGTCGTGTAGATAACTACGATACGGGAGGGCTTACCATCTGGCCCCAGTGCTGCA
ATGATACCGCGAGACCCACGCTCACCGGCTCCAGATTTATCAGCAATAAACCAGCCAGCCGGAAGGGCCG
AGCGCAGAAGTGGTCCTGCAACTTTATCCGCCTCCATCCAGTCTATTAATTGTTGCCGGGAAGCTAGAGT
AAGTAGTTCGCCAGTTAATAGTTTGCGCAACGTTGTTGCCATTGCTACAGGCATCGTGGTGTCACGCTCG
TCGTTTGGTATGGCTTCATTCAGCTCCGGTTCCCAACGATCAAGGCGAGTTACATGATCCCCCATGTTGT
GCAAAAAAGCGGTTAGCTCCTTCGGTCCTCCGATCGTTGTCAGAAGTAAGTTGGCCGCAGTGTTATCACT
CATGGTTATGGCAGCACTGCATAATTCTCTTACTGTCATGCCATCCGTAAGATGCTTTTCTGTGACTGGT
GAGTACTCAACCAAGTCATTCTGAGAATAGTGTATGCGGCGACCGAGTTGCTCTTGCCCGGCGTCAATAC
GGGATAATACCGCGCCACATAGCAGAACTTTAAAAGTGCTCATCATTGGAAAACGTTCTTCGGGGCGAAA
ACTCTCAAGGATCTTACCGCTGTTGAGATCCAGTTCGATGTAACCCACTCGTGCACCCAACTGATCTTCA
GCATCTTTTACTTTCACCAGCGTTTCTGGGTGAGCAAAAACAGGAAGGCAAAATGCCGCAAAAAAGGGAA
TAAGGGCGACACGGAAATGTTGAATACTCATACTCTTCCTTTTTCAATATTATTGAAGCATTTATCAGGG
TTATTGTCTCATGAGCGGATACATATTTGAATGTATTTAGAAAAATAAACAAATAGGGGTTCCGCGCACA
TTTCCCCGAAAAGTGCCACCTGACGTC
